Addgene plasmid #174403: pWSK129-stm2585_S130A
Purpose: Bacterial expression of sarA with its GSK3-binding SxxxSP motif mutated to SxxxAP.
Depositing lab: Dennis Ko. Depositing organization: Duke University. Publication: The Salmonella Secreted Effector SarA/SteE Mimics Cytokine Receptor Signaling to Activate STAT3. Gibbs KD, Washington EJ, Jaslow SL, Bourgeois JS, Foster MW, Guo R, Brennan RG, Ko DC. Cell Host Microbe. 2020 Jan 8;27(1):129-139.e4. doi: 10.1016/j.chom.2019.11.012. Epub 2019 Dec 31. PubMed 31901521.
Backbone
  Vector backbone: pWSK129
  Vector type: Bacterial Expression
Growth in bacteria
  Bacterial resistance: Kanamycin, 50 μg/mL
  Growth temperature: 37°C
  Growth strain: DH5alpha
  Copy number: Low Copy
Gene/Insert
  Gene/Insert name: sarA (alt names: stm2585; steE)
  Species: Salmonella enterica ser. Typhimurium
  Insert size (bp): 1360
  Mutation: sarA with S130A mutation
Terms and licenses: Academic/Nonprofit Terms; Industry Terms: Not Available to Industry
How to cite: pWSK129-stm2585_S130A was a gift from Dennis Ko (Addgene plasmid # 174403 ; http://n2t.net/addgene:174403 ; RRID:Addgene_174403)
