[The description below was written by a language model from this plasmid's Addgene catalogue record and pLannotate feature annotations shown in this document.]
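Description:
pWSK129-stm2585_S130A is a low-copy bacterial expression plasmid built on the pWSK129 backbone. It carries the Salmonella enterica serovar Typhimurium effector gene sarA (also called stm2585 or steE) with a serine-to-alanine substitution at residue 130. Replication depends on the pSC101 origin together with its Rep101 (RepA) initiator protein, which keeps copy number low. Selection is by kanamycin through the aph(3')-Ia gene, which is flanked by remnants of Tn903 transposition genes. An f1 origin is also present. The annotation additionally picks up fragments of chloramphenicol and tetracycline resistance genes, lacI and an RSF origin; these appear to be non-functional leftovers of the backbone's construction.

The recorded 1360 bp insert sits in a pBluescript-type cloning region that interrupts lacZα. It is bounded upstream by the CAP site, lac promoter and operator and T3 promoter, and downstream by an opposing T7 promoter. The annotated sarA coding sequence is about 540 bp and lies several hundred bases past the remaining polylinker, so the insert evidently includes flanking sequence. The record does not say whether this contains the native promoter or whether expression relies on the lac promoter. A second, shorter sarA-like fragment is annotated across the sequence origin, which the catalogue entry does not explain.

The S130A change converts the effector's GSK3-binding SxxxSP motif to SxxxAP. The plasmid therefore serves as a motif-mutant allele of sarA for bacterial expression. The associated study concerns how SarA/SteE mimics cytokine receptor signaling to activate host STAT3, so this mutant is suited to testing the contribution of the motif to that activity.
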