Features (pLannotate 1.2.2; 20 found; start..end, strand, type, name):
    471..1286    +  CDS            KanR: aminoglycoside phosphotransferase; aph(3')-Ia; confers resistance to kanamycin in bacteria or G418 (Geneticin®) in eukaryotes
   1427..1702    +  CDS            TRA2_ECOLX (fragment): Protein predicted: Swiss-Prot protein existence level 4. Required for transposition of transposon Tn903. From Escherichia coli.
   2146..2591    -  CDS            CmR (fragment): chloramphenicol acetyltransferase; cat; confers resistance to chloramphenicol
   2595..2723    +  rep_origin     RSF ori (fragment): Plasmids containing the RSF 1030 origin of replication can be propagated in E. coli cells that contain additional plasmids with compatible origins.
   2725..2817    +  CDS            lacI (fragment): lac repressor; lacI; The lac repressor binds to the lac operator to inhibit transcription in E. coli. This inhibition can be relieved by adding lactose or isopropyl-β-D-thiogalactopyranoside (IPTG).
   2830..2851    +  protein_bind   CAP binding site: CAP binding activates transcription in the presence of cAMP. E. coli catabolite activator protein
   2866..2896    +  promoter       lac promoter: promoter for the E. coli lac operon
   2904..2920    +  protein_bind   lac operator: The lac repressor binds to the lac operator to inhibit transcription in E. coli. This inhibition can be relieved by adding lactose or isopropyl-β-D-thiogalactopyranoside (IPTG). lac repressor encoded by lacI
   2965..2983    +  promoter       T3 promoter: promoter for bacteriophage T3 RNA polymerase
   2996..3025    +  misc_feature   MCS (fragment): pBluescript multiple cloning site
   3808..4347    +  CDS            sarA: SARA_SALT1 - Also known as gogC From Salmonella typhimurium (strain 14028s / SGSC 2262).
   4399..4417    -  promoter       T7 promoter: promoter for bacteriophage T7 RNA polymerase
   4425..4580    +  CDS            lacZα (fragment): LacZα fragment of β-galactosidase; lacZ fragment
   4585..5013    +  rep_origin     f1 ori (sequence partly withheld): f1 bacteriophage origin of replication; arrow indicates direction of (+) strand synthesis
   5024..5648    +  CDS            TcR (fragment): tetracycline efflux protein; tet; confers resistance to tetracycline
   6013..6235    +  rep_origin     pSC101 ori: low-copy replication origin that requires the Rep101 protein
   6283..7233    +  CDS            Rep101: RepA protein needed for replication with the pSC101 origin; rep101
   7988..8110    -  CDS            TRA2_ECOLX (fragment): Protein predicted: Swiss-Prot protein existence level 4. Required for transposition of transposon Tn903. From Escherichia coli.
   8104..8184    +  CDS            YT93_ECOLX (fragment): Protein predicted: Swiss-Prot protein existence level 4. May be associated with transposition functions of transposon Tn903. From Escherichia coli.
   8235..333     +  CDS            sarA (fragment) (across the origin): SARA_SALT1 - Also known as gogC From Salmonella typhimurium (strain 14028s / SGSC 2262).
>Addgene plasmid #174403 | pWSK129-stm2585_S130A | addgene full sequence | sequence record 341890 | Addgene NGS  Result
GAGGACAAGGCTACATTTTTAGATGAACATACCTCAATACATGCGAATGATTCTTCTTTGCAATGCTTTG
TCTTAAATGATCAGCATGTTCCGCAGAATACATTAGCTACAGATGTTGAAGGCTACAATAGAGGATTACA
GGAACGTATAAGCCTCGAGTACCAGCCCCTGGAAAGCATTGTTTTTCTACTCGGCACCCCTGCAGTTTTA
GAGACTAAAGAGTCTTTATCATTACCAGTTGCCCCGGATGCTTTAACCCAAAAACTATTAAGCATTAGTA
GCAATGATGAATGTAAATTATCAGGTAGCACCAGTTGCACTACCCATCCTTCAACTCAGCAAAAGTTCGA
TTTATTCAACAAAGCCACGTTGTGTCTCAAAATCTCTGATGTTACATTGCACAAGATAAAAATATATCAT
CATGAACAATAAAACTGTCTGCTTACATAAACAGTAATACAAGGGGTGTTATGAGCCATATTCAACGGGA
AACGTCTTGCTCGAGGCCGCGATTAAATTCCAACATGGATGCTGATTTATATGGGTATAAATGGGCTCGC
GATAATGTCGGGCAATCAGGTGCGACAATCTATCGATTGTATGGGAAGCCCGATGCGCCAGAGTTGTTTC
TGAAACATGGCAAAGGTAGCGTTGCCAATGATGTTACAGATGAGATGGTCAGACTAAACTGGCTGACGGA
ATTTATGCCTCTTCCGACCATCAAGCATTTTATCCGTACTCCTGATGATGCATGGTTACTCACCACTGCG
ATCCCCGGGAAAACAGCATTCCAGGTATTAGAAGAATATCCTGATTCAGGTGAAAATATTGTTGATGCGC
TGGCAGTGTTCCTGCGCCGGTTGCATTCGATTCCTGTTTGTAATTGTCCTTTTAACAGCGATCGCGTATT
TCGTCTCGCTCAGGCGCAATCACGAATGAATAACGGTTTGGTTGATGCGAGTGATTTTGATGACGAGCGT
AATGGCTGGCCTGTTGAACAAGTCTGGAAAGAAATGCATAAGCTTTTGCCATTCTCACCGGATTCAGTCG
TCACTCATGGTGATTTCTCACTTGATAACCTTATTTTTGACGAGGGGAAATTAATAGGTTGTATTGATGT
TGGACGAGTCGGAATCGCAGACCGATACCAGGATCTTGCCATCCTATGGAACTGCCTCGGTGAGTTTTCT
CCTTCATTACAGAAACGGCTTTTTCAAAAATATGGTATTGATAATCCTGATATGAATAAATTGCAGTTTC
ATTTGATGCTCGATGAGTTTTTCTAATCAGAATTGGTTAATTGGTTGTAACACTGGCAGAGCATTACGCT
GACTTGACGGGACGGCGGCTTTGTTGAATAAATCGAACTTTTGCTGAGTTGAAGGATCAGATCACGCATC
TTCCCGACAACGCAGACCGTTCCGTGGCAAAGCAAAAGTTCAAAATCACCAACTGGTCCACCTACAACAA
AGCTCTCATCAACCGTGGCTCCCTCACTTTCTGGCTGGATGATGGGGCGATTCAGGCCTGGTATGAGTCA
GCAACACCTTCTTCACGAGGCAGACCTCAGCGCTATTCTGACCTTGCCATCACGACTGTGCTGGTCATTA
AACGCGTATTCAGGCTGACCCTGCGCGCTGCGCAGGGCTTTATTGATTCCATTTTTACACTGATGAATGT
TCCGTTGCGCTGCCCGGATTACCTGCATATTAAAGAGCTGTATGTTTCTCAGTGCGATCGAAATAAGGGC
ACGGGTAAAGCGATAATGCGCTTTATAGCCCGGCTTGCGCTTGAACAGGAATGCCTTAGCCTTAGCTGGA
ACGCTGAAAAATCCAACCCCGGCGCTAACCGTTTTTATCAGGCTCTGGGAGGCAGAATAAATGATCATAT
CGTCAATTATTACCTCCACGGGGAGAGCCTGAGCAAACTGGCCTCAGGCATTTGAGAAGCACACGGTCAC
ACTGCTTCCGGTAGTCAATAAACCGGTAAACCAGCAATAGACATAAGCGGCTATTTAACGACCCTGCCCT
GAACCGACGACCGGGTCGAATTTGCTTTCGAATTTCTGCCATTCATCCGCTTATTATCACTTATTCAGGC
GTAGCAACCAGGCGTTTAAGGGCACCAATAACTGCCTTAAAAAAATTACGCCCCGCCCTGCCACTCATCG
CAGTACTGTTGTAATTCATTAAGCATTCTGCCGACATGGAAGCCATCACAAACGGCATGATGAACCTGAA
TCGCCAGCGGCATCAGCACCTTGTCGCCTTGCGTATAATATTTGCCCATGGTGAAAACGGGGGCGAAGAA
GTTGTCCATATTGGCCACGTTTAAATCAAAACTGGTGAAACTCACCCAGGGATTGGCTGAGACGAAAAAC
ATATTCTCAATAAACCCTTTAGGGAAATAGGCCAGGTTTTCACCGTAACACGCCACATCTTGCGAATATA
TGTGTAGAAACTGCCGGAAATCGTCGTGGTATTCACTCCAGAGCGATGAAAACGTTTCAGTTTGCTCATG
GAAAACGGTGTAACAAGGGTGAACACTATCCCATATCACCAGCTCACCGTCTTTCATTGCCATACGGAAT
TGATCTCACATGTTCTTTCCTGCGTTATCCCCTGATTCTGTGGATAACCGTATTACCGCCTTTGAGTGAG
CTGATACCGCTCGCCGCAGCCGAACGACCGAGCGCAGCGAGTCAGTGAGCGAGGAAGCGGAAGAGCGCCC
AATACGCAAACCGCCTCTCCCCGCGCGTTGGCCGATTCATTAATGCAGCTGGCACGACAGGTTTCCCGAC
TGGAAAGCGGGCAGTGAGCGCAACGCAATTAATGTGAGTTAGCTCACTCATTAGGCACCCCAGGCTTTAC
ACTTTATGCTTCCGGCTCGTATGTTGTGTGGAATTGTGAGCGGATAACAATTTCACACAGGAAACAGCTA
TGACCATGATTACGCCAAGCGCGCAATTAACCCTCACTAAAGGGAACAAAAGCTGGAGCTCCACCGCGGT
GGCGGCCGCTCTAGACTACATGCCAACTTTACTTAGTATCATATTTTCTTGCTACATATCTGTTTGGCAA
GGGTATGAATAAAAAACAAGATTAATTTAATTGATATCGCAACAGATAAGCACCTGCATTTATCTTTAAA
CTTTTTTATGGCCAACCAGATTTTTCACCATCTGCGCACGTTTATTCGGGCATGCGTTGAAAACCTGCAA
AAAAAGAAAAATATCGATGCTTATTATTTTTTCTTTAATTAAATTTTCGCTCAACAAACTTAATTATTAA
TCCAATGACAGTGAAGTGTGAACTATGCTGAGCATAAACGACATCAATAGCAAGGGCAAGGGCAAGGGCA
AGGGCAAGGGCAAGGGCAAGGGCAAGGGCAAGGGCAATCTGAGTATTTACAGGTGAAATTATGAAAAATA
GTATATTTTTACCATTGCTTCTGGTGCTGTCGGCAACGACCTTTTCGGCATTGGTGATGGCTGCCAGTCA
TTCTCCCCACCAGATAATACAAAACATTTTTCCAGTGGCTGGCCGCCAGATATCCTGAAGCAACTGAATT
GGTCTCAGGTTTGTGGTTGTTAGTATACTGAATATTACTTCAGGATGGCATGTTTTATTGACACCAGCCT
GATTTTTCACAACGTTATATTACCCGTTTACAGATAATTCCCAGCTAATAAATCAGGAAGTTCCAGATGT
AACAGAAGTTATGAGGTGTATTAATTGATAGGTCTAACAGGCTTGAATTACTTTTCTTTAAAAACTACTG
CATGTAAAAGGGTCTCCTCTTGTTGTGATGAGATTCGTATATATTTATATCTTAGTGATTTATGGATCAT
ACTTGTGGTTTTCCTTAGGAGGTAACATGTTTACAATTAATAGTACTAACAGGGTGGCGAGCACAATCGC
TCCATATGCATGTGTAAGCGATGTTAATTTAGAGGACAAGGCTACATTTTTAGATGAACATACCTCAATA
CATGCGAATGATTCTTCTTTGCAATGCTTTGTCTTAAATGATCAGCATGTTCCGCAGAATACATTAGCTA
CAGATGTTGAAGGCTACAATAGAGGATTACAGGAACGTATAAGCCTCGAGTACCAGCCCCTGGAAAGCAT
TGTTTTTCTACTCGGCACCCCTGCAGTTTTAGAGACTAAAGAGTCTTTATCATTACCAGTTGCCCCGGAT
GCTTTAACCCAAAAACTATTAAGCATTAGTAGCAATGATGAATGTAAATTATCAGGTAGCACCAGTTGCA
CTACCCCAGCCAGTCATAACCCACCGTCCGGTTATATCGCTCAATACAGGCATTCTGCAGAGGTTTTCCC
GGATGAATAAAACAAAGCGTTATAAATAGCTGCGCCGAGGGCCCGGTACCCAATTCGCCCTATAGTGAGT
CGTATTACGCGCGCTCACTGGCCGTCGTTTTACAACGTCGTGACTGGGAAAACCCTGGCGTTACCCAACT
TAATCGCCTTGCAGCACATCCCCCTTTCGCCAGCTGGCGTAATAGCGAAGAGGCCCGCACCGATCGCCCT
TCCCAACAGTTGCGCAGCCTGAATGGCGAATGGG
[124 nt withheld, positions 4585-4708]
C
[91 nt withheld, positions 4710-4800]
A
[49 nt withheld, positions 4802-4850]
CCTTTGACGTTGGAGTCCACGTTCTTT
[37 nt withheld, positions 4878-4914]
ACCCTATCTCGGTCTATTCTTTTGATTTATAAGGGATTTTGCCGATTTCGGCCTATTGGTTAAAAAATGA
GCTGATTTAACAAAAATTTAACGCGAATTTTAACAAAATTCGACCGATGCCCTTGAGAGCCTTCAACCCA
GTCAGCTCCTTCCGGTGGGCGCGGGGCATGACTATCGTCGCCGCACTTATGACTGTCTTCTTTATCATGC
AACTCGTAGGACAGGTGCCGGCAGCGCTCTGGGTCATTTTCGGCGAGGACCGCTTTCGCTGGAGCGCGAC
GATGATCGGCCTGTCGCTTGCGGTATTCGGAATCTTGCACGCCCTCGCTCAAGCCTTCGTCACTGGTCCC
GCCACCAAACGTTTCGGCGAGAAGCAGGCCATTATCGCCGGCATGGCGGCCGACGCGCTGGGCTACGTCT
TGCTGGCGTTCGCGACGCGAGGCTGGATGGCCTTCCCCATTATGATTCTTCTCGCTTCCGGCGGCATCGG
GATGCCCGCGTTGCAGGCCATGCTGTCCAGGCAGGTAGATGACGACCATCAGGGACAGCTTCAAGGATCG
CTCGCGGCTCTTACCAGCCTAACTTCGATCATTGGACCGCTGATCGTCACGGCGATTTATGCCGCCTCGG
CGAGCACATGGAACGGGTTGGCATGGATTGTAGGCGCCGCCCTATACCTTGTCTGCCTCCCCGCGTTGCG
TCGCGGTGCATGGAGCCGGGCCACCTCGACCTGAATGGAAGCCGGCGGCACCTCGCTAACGGATTCACCA
CTCCGCAGACCCGCCATAAAACGCCCTGAGAAGCCCGTGACGGGCTTTTCTTGTATTATGGGTAGTTTCC
TTGCATGAATCCATAAAAGGCGCCTGTAGTGCCATTTACCCCCATTCACTGCCAGAGCCGTGAGCGCAGC
GAACTGAATGTCACGAAAAAGACAGCGACTCAGGTGCCTGATGGTCGGAGACAAAAGGAATATTCAGCGA
TTTGCCCGAGCTTGCGAGGGTGCTACTTAAGCCTTTAGGGTTTTAAGGTCTGTTTTGTAGAGGAGCAAAC
AGCGTTTGCGACATCCTTTTGTAATACTGCGGAACTGACTAAAGTAGTGAGTTATACACAGGGCTGGGAT
CTATTCTTTTTATCTTTTTTTATTCTTTCTTTATTCTATAAATTATAACCACTTGAATATAAACAAAAAA
AACACACAAAGGTCTAGCGGAATTTACAGAGGGTCTAGCAGAATTTACAAGTTTTCCAGCAAAGGTCTAG
CAGAATTTACAGATACCCACAACTCAAAGGAAAAGGACTAGTAATTATCATTGACTAGCCCATCTCAATT
GGTATAGTGATTAAAATCACCTAGACCAATTGAGATGTATGTCTGAATTAGTTGTTTTCAAAGCAAATGA
ACTAGCGATTAGTCGCTATGACTTAACGGAGCATGAAACCAAGCTAATTTTATGCTGTGTGGCACTACTC
AACCCCACGATTGAAAACCCTACAAGGAAAGAACGGACGGTATCGTTCACTTATAACCAATACGCTCAGA
TGATGAACATCAGTAGGGAAAATGCTTATGGTGTATTAGCTAAAGCAACCAGAGAGCTGATGACGAGAAC
TGTGGAAATCAGGAATCCTTTGGTTAAAGGCTTTGAGATTTTCCAGTGGACAAACTATGCCAAGTTCTCA
AGCGAAAAATTAGAATTAGTTTTTAGTGAAGAGATATTGCCTTATCTTTTCCAGTTAAAAAAATTCATAA
AATATAATCTGGAACATGTTAAGTCTTTTGAAAACAAATACTCTATGAGGATTTATGAGTGGTTATTAAA
AGAACTAACACAAAAGAAAACTCACAAGGCAAATATAGAGATTAGCCTTGATGAATTTAAGTTCATGTTA
ATGCTTGAAAATAACTACCATGAGTTTAAAAGGCTTAACCAATGGGTTTTGAAACCAATAAGTAAAGATT
TAAACACTTACAGCAATATGAAATTGGTGGTTGATAAGCGAGGCCGCCCGACTGATACGTTGATTTTCCA
AGTTGAACTAGATAGACAAATGGATCTCGTAACCGAACTTGAGAACAACCAGATAAAAATGAATGGTGAC
AAAATACCAACAACCATTACATCAGATTCCTACCTACATAACGGACTAAGAAAAACACTACACGATGCTT
TAACTGCAAAAATTCAGCTCACCAGTTTTGAGGCAAAATTTTTGAGTGACATGCAAAGTAAGTATGATCT
CAATGGTTCGTTCTCATGGCTCACGCAAAAACAACGAACCACACTAGAGAACATACTGGCTAAATACGGA
AGGATCTGAGGTTCTTATGGCTCTTGTATCTATCAGTGAAGCATCAAGACTAACAAACAAAAGTAGAACA
ACTGTTCACCGTTACATATCAAAGGGAAAACTGTCCATATGCACAGATGAAAACGGTGTAAAAAAGATAG
ATACATCAGAGCTTTTACGAGTTTTTGGTGCATTCAAAGCTGTTCACCATGAACAGATCGACAATGTAAC
AGATGAACAGCATGTAACACCTAATAGAACAGGTGAAACCAGTAAAACAAAGCAACTAGAACATGAAATT
GAACACCTGAGACAACTTGTTACAGCTCAACAGTCACACATAGACAGCCTGAAACAGGCGATGCTGCTTA
TCGAATCAAAGCTGCCGACAACACGGGAGCCAGTGACGCCTCCCGTGGGGAAAAAATCATGGCAATTCTG
GAAGAAATAGCGCTTTCAGCCGGCAAACCGGCTGAAGCCGGATCTGCGATTCTGATAACAAACTAGCAAC
ACCAGAACAGCCCGTTTGCGGGCAGCAAAACCCGTACTTTTGGACGTTCCGGCGGTTTTTTGTGGCGAGT
GGTGTTCGGGCGGTGCGCGCAAGATCCATTATGTTAAACGGGCGAGTTTACATCTCAAAACCGCCCGCTT
AACACCATCAGAAATCCTCAGCGCGATTTTAAGCACCAACCCCCCCCCGTAACACCCAAATCCATACTGA
AAGTGGCTTTGTTGAATAAATCAGATTTCGGGTAAGTCTCCCCCGTAGCGGGTTGTGTTTTCAGGCAATA
CGCACGCTTTCAGGCATACCTGCTTTCGTCATTTTGTTCAGCGCTCGTACCAGGGCCATAGCCTCCGCAA
CCTGACCATCGTAGTCACGCAGCGTCAGTGAACCCCCGAACAGCTGTAATCCGGGCAGCGCAACGGAACA
TTCATCAGTGTAAAAATGGAATCAATAAAGCCCTGCGCAGCGCGCAGGGCTTTATTGATTCCATTTTTAC
ACTGATGAATGTTCCGTTGCGCTGCCCGGATTA
